>Addgene plasmid #80257 | non-targeting control gRNA (BRDN0001149469) | depositor full sequence | sequence record 150992 | Full Sequence
CCCGGGTGCAAAGATGGATAAAGTTTTAAACAGAGAGGAATCTTTGCAGCTAATGGACCTTCTAGGTCTT
GAAAGGAGTGGGAATTGGCTCCGGTGCCCGTCAGTGGGCAGAGCGCACATCGCCCACAGTCCCCGAGAAG
TTGGGGGGAGGGGTCGGCAATTGATCCGGTGCCTAGAGAAGGTGGCGCGGGGTAAACTGGGAAAGTGATG
TCGTGTACTGGCTCCGCCTTTTTCCCGAGGGTGGGGGAGAACCGTATATAAGTGCAGTAGTCGCCGTGAA
CGTTCTTTTTCGCAACGGGTTTGCCGCCAGAACACAGGTAAGTGCCGTGTGTGGTTCCCGCGGGCCTGGC
CTCTTTACGGGTTATGGCCCTTGCGTGCCTTGAATTACTTCCACCTGGCTGCAGTACGTGATTCTTGATC
CCGAGCTTCGGGTTGGAAGTGGGTGGGAGAGTTCGAGGCCTTGCGCTTAAGGAGCCCCTTCGCCTCGTGC
TTGAGTTGAGGCCTGGCCTGGGCGCTGGGGCCGCCGCGTGCGAATCTGGTGGCACCTTCGCGCCTGTCTC
GCTGCTTTCGATAAGTCTCTAGCCATTTAAAATTTTTGATGACCTGCTGCGACGCTTTTTTTCTGGCAAG
ATAGTCTTGTAAATGCGGGCCAAGATCTGCACACTGGTATTTCGGTTTTTGGGGCCGCGGGCGGCGACGG
GGCCCGTGCGTCCCAGCGCACATGTTCGGCGAGGCGGGGCCTGCGAGCGCGGCCACCGAGAATCGGACGG
GGGTAGTCTCAAGCTGGCCGGCCTGCTCTGGTGCCTGGCCTCGCGCCGCCGTGTATCGCCCCGCCCTGGG
CGGCAAGGCTGGCCCGGTCGGCACCAGTTGCGTGAGCGGAAAGATGGCCGCTTCCCGGCCCTGCTGCAGG
GAGCTCAAAATGGAGGACGCGGCGCTCGGGAGAGCGGGCGGGTGAGTCACCCACACAAAGGAAAAGGGCC
TTTCCGTCCTCAGCCGTCGCTTCATGTGACTCCACGGAGTACCGGGCGCCGTCCAGGCACCTCGATTAGT
TCTCGAGCTTTTGGAGTACGTCGTCTTTAGGTTGGGGGGAGGGGTTTTATGCGATGGAGTTTCCCCACAC
TGAGTGGGTGGAGACTGAAGTTAGGCCAGCTTGGCACTTGATGTAATTCTCCTTGGAATTTGCCCTTTTT
GAGTTTGGATCTTGGTTCATTCTCAAGCCTCAGACAGTGGTTCAAAGTTTTTTTCTTCCATTTCAGGTGT
CGTGACGTACGGCCACCATGACCGAGTACAAGCCCACGGTGCGCCTCGCCACCCGCGACGACGTCCCCAG
GGCCGTACGCACCCTCGCCGCCGCGTTCGCCGACTACCCCGCCACGCGCCACACCGTCGATCCGGACCGC
CACATCGAGCGGGTCACCGAGCTGCAAGAACTCTTCCTCACGCGCGTCGGGCTCGACATCGGCAAGGTGT
GGGTCGCGGACGACGGCGCCGCCGTGGCGGTCTGGACCACGCCGGAGAGCGTCGAAGCGGGGGCGGTGTT
CGCCGAGATCGGCCCGCGCATGGCCGAGTTGAGCGGTTCCCGGCTGGCCGCGCAGCAACAGATGGAAGGC
CTCCTGGCGCCGCACCGGCCCAAGGAGCCCGCGTGGTTCCTGGCCACCGTCGGAGTCTCGCCCGACCACC
AGGGCAAGGGTCTGGGCAGCGCCGTCGTGCTCCCCGGAGTGGAGGCGGCCGAGCGCGCCGGGGTGCCCGC
CTTCCTGGAGACCTCCGCGCCCCGCAACCTCCCCTTCTACGAGCGGCTCGGCTTCACCGTCACCGCCGAC
GTCGAGGTGCCCGAAGGACCGCGCACCTGGTGCATGACCCGCAAGCCCGGTGCCTGAACGCGTTAAGTCG
ACAATCAACCTCTGGATTACAAAATTTGTGAAAGATTGACTGGTATTCTTAACTATGTTGCTCCTTTTAC
GCTATGTGGATACGCTGCTTTAATGCCTTTGTATCATGCTATTGCTTCCCGTATGGCTTTCATTTTCTCC
TCCTTGTATAAATCCTGGTTGCTGTCTCTTTATGAGGAGTTGTGGCCCGTTGTCAGGCAACGTGGCGTGG
TGTGCACTGTGTTTGCTGACGCAACCCCCACTGGTTGGGGCATTGCCACCACCTGTCAGCTCCTTTCCGG
GACTTTCGCTTTCCCCCTCCCTATTGCCACGGCGGAACTCATCGCCGCCTGCCTTGCCCGCTGCTGGACA
GGGGCTCGGCTGTTGGGCACTGACAATTCCGTGGTGTTGTCGGGGAAATCATCGTCCTTTCCTTGGCTGC
TCGCCTGTGTTGCCACCTGGATTCTGCGCGGGACGTCCTTCTGCTACGTCCCTTCGGCCCTCAATCCAGC
GGACCTTCCTTCCCGCGGCCTGCTGCCGGCTCTGCGGCCTCTTCCGCGTCTTCGCCTTCGCCCTCAGACG
AGTCGGATCTCCCTTTGGGCCGCCTCCCCGCGTCGACTTTAAGACCAATGACTTACAAGGCAGCTGTAGA
TCTTAGCCACTTTTTAAAAGAAAAGGGGGGACTGGAAGGGCTAATTCACTCCCAACGAAGACAAGATCTG
CTTTTTGCTTGTACTGGGTCTCTCTGGTTAGACCAGATCTGAGCCTGGGAGCTCTCTGGCTAACTAGGGA
ACCCACTGCTTAAGCCTCAATAAAGCTTGCCTTGAGTGCTTCAAGTAGTGTGTGCCCGTCTGTTGTGTGA
CTCTGGTAACTAGAGATCCCTCAGACCCTTTTAGTCAGTGTGGAAAATCTCTAGCAGTACGTATAGTAGT
TCATGTCATCTTATTATTCAGTATTTATAACTTGCAAAGAAATGAATATCAGAGAGTGAGAGGAACTTGT
TTATTGCAGCTTATAATGGTTACAAATAAAGCAATAGCATCACAAATTTCACAAATAAAGCATTTTTTTC
ACTGCATTCTAGTTGTGGTTTGTCCAAACTCATCAATGTATCTTATCATGTCTGGCTCTAGCTATCCCGC
CCCTAACTCCGCCCATCCCGCCCCTAACTCCGCCCAGTTCCGCCCATTCTCCGCCCCATGGCTGACTAAT
TTTTTTTATTTATGCAGAGGCCGAGGCCGCCTCGGCCTCTGAGCTATTCCAGAAGTAGTGAGGAGGCTTT
TTTGGAGGCCTAGGGACGTACCCAATTCGCCCTATAGTGAGTCGTATTACGCGCGCTCACTGGCCGTCGT
TTTACAACGTCGTGACTGGGAAAACCCTGGCGTTACCCAACTTAATCGCCTTGCAGCACATCCCCCTTTC
GCCAGCTGGCGTAATAGCGAAGAGGCCCGCACCGATCGCCCTTCCCAACAGTTGCGCAGCCTGAATGGCG
AATGGG
[124 nt withheld, positions 3367-3490]
C
[91 nt withheld, positions 3492-3582]
A
[49 nt withheld, positions 3584-3632]
CCTTTGACGTTGGAGTCCACGTTCTTT
[37 nt withheld, positions 3660-3696]
ACCCTATCTCGGTCTATTCTTTTGATTTATAAGGGATTTTGCCGATTTCGGCCTATTGGTTAAAAAATGA
GCTGATTTAACAAAAATTTAACGCGAATTTTAACAAAATATTAACGCTTACAATTTAGGTGGCACTTTTC
GGGGAAATGTGCGCGGAACCCCTATTTGTTTATTTTTCTAAATACATTCAAATATGTATCCGCTCATGAG
ACAATAACCCTGATAAATGCTTCAATAATATTGAAAAAGGAAGAGTATGAGTATTCAACATTTCCGTGTC
GCCCTTATTCCCTTTTTTGCGGCATTTTGCCTTCCTGTTTTTGCTCACCCAGAAACGCTGGTGAAAGTAA
AAGATGCTGAAGATCAGTTGGGTGCACGAGTGGGTTACATCGAACTGGATCTCAACAGCGGTAAGATCCT
TGAGAGTTTTCGCCCCGAAGAACGTTTTCCAATGATGAGCACTTTTAAAGTTCTGCTATGTGGCGCGGTA
TTATCCCGTATTGACGCCGGGCAAGAGCAACTCGGTCGCCGCATACACTATTCTCAGAATGACTTGGTTG
AGTACTCACCAGTCACAGAAAAGCATCTTACGGATGGCATGACAGTAAGAGAATTATGCAGTGCTGCCAT
AACCATGAGTGATAACACTGCGGCCAACTTACTTCTGACAACGATCGGAGGACCGAAGGAGCTAACCGCT
TTTTTGCACAACATGGGGGATCATGTAACTCGCCTTGATCGTTGGGAACCGGAGCTGAATGAAGCCATAC
CAAACGACGAGCGTGACACCACGATGCCTGTAGCAATGGCAACAACGTTGCGCAAACTATTAACTGGCGA
ACTACTTACTCTAGCTTCCCGGCAACAATTAATAGACTGGATGGAGGCGGATAAAGTTGCAGGACCACTT
CTGCGCTCGGCCCTTCCGGCTGGCTGGTTTATTGCTGATAAATCTGGAGCCGGTGAGCGTGGGTCTCGCG
GTATCATTGCAGCACTGGGGCCAGATGGTAAGCCCTCCCGTATCGTAGTTATCTACACGACGGGGAGTCA
GGCAACTATGGATGAACGAAATAGACAGATCGCTGAGATAGGTGCCTCACTGATTAAGCATTGGTAACTG
TCAGACCAAGTTTACTCATATATACTTTAGATTGATTTAAAACTTCATTTTTAATTTAAAAGGATCTAGG
TGAAGATCCTTTTTGATAATCTCATGACCAAAATCCCTTAACGTGAGTTTTCGTTCCACTGAGCGTCAGA
CCCCGTAGAAAAGATCAAAGGATCTTCTTGAGATCCTTTTTTTCTGCGCGTAATCTGCTGCTTGCAAACA
AAAAAACCACCGCTACCAGCGGTGGTTTGTTTGCCGGATCAAGAGCTACCAACTCTTTTTCCGAAGGTAA
CTGGCTTCAGCAGAGCGCAGATACCAAATACTGTTCTTCTAGTGTAGCCGTAGTTAGGCCACCACTTCAA
GAACTCTGTAGCACCGCCTACATACCTCGCTCTGCTAATCCTGTTACCAGTGGCTGCTGCCAGTGGCGAT
AAGTCGTGTCTTACCGGGTTGGACTCAAGACGATAGTTACCGGATAAGGCGCAGCGGTCGGGCTGAACGG
GGGGTTCGTGCACACAGCCCAGCTTGGAGCGAACGACCTACACCGAACTGAGATACCTACAGCGTGAGCT
ATGAGAAAGCGCCACGCTTCCCGAAGGGAGAAAGGCGGACAGGTATCCGGTAAGCGGCAGGGTCGGAACA
GGAGAGCGCACGAGGGAGCTTCCAGGGGGAAACGCCTGGTATCTTTATAGTCCTGTCGGGTTTCGCCACC
TCTGACTTGAGCGTCGATTTTTGTGATGCTCGTCAGGGGGGCGGAGCCTATGGAAAAACGCCAGCAACGC
GGCCTTTTTACGGTTCCTGGCCTTTTGCTGGCCTTTTGCTCACATGTTCTTTCCTGCGTTATCCCCTGAT
TCTGTGGATAACCGTATTACCGCCTTTGAGTGAGCTGATACCGCTCGCCGCAGCCGAACGACCGAGCGCA
GCGAGTCAGTGAGCGAGGAAGCGGAAGAGCGCCCAATACGCAAACCGCCTCTCCCCGCGCGTTGGCCGAT
TCATTAATGCAGCTGGCACGACAGGTTTCCCGACTGGAAAGCGGGCAGTGAGCGCAACGCAATTAATGTG
AGTTAGCTCACTCATTAGGCACCCCAGGCTTTACACTTTATGCTTCCGGCTCGTATGTTGTGTGGAATTG
TGAGCGGATAACAATTTCACACAGGAAACAGCTATGACCATGATTACGCCAAGCGCGCAATTAACCCTCA
CTAAAGGGAACAAAAGCTGGAGCTGCAAGCTTAATGTAGTCTTATGCAATACTCTTGTAGTCTTGCAACA
TGGTAACGATGAGTTAGCAACATGCCTTACAAGGAGAGAAAAAGCACCGTGCATGCCGATTGGTGGAAGT
AAGGTGGTACGATCGTGCCTTATTAGGAAGGCAACAGACGGGTCTGACATGGATTGGACGAACCACTGAA
TTGCCGCATTGCAGAGATATTGTATTTAAGTGCCTAGCTCGATACATAAACGGGTCTCTCTGGTTAGACC
AGATCTGAGCCTGGGAGCTCTCTGGCTAACTAGGGAACCCACTGCTTAAGCCTCAATAAAGCTTGCCTTG
AGTGCTTCAAGTAGTGTGTGCCCGTCTGTTGTGTGACTCTGGTAACTAGAGATCCCTCAGACCCTTTTAG
TCAGTGTGGAAAATCTCTAGCAGTGGCGCCCGAACAGGGACTTGAAAGCGAAAGGGAAACCAGAGGAGCT
CTCTCGACGCAGGACTCGGCTTGCTGAAGCGCGCACGGCAAGAGGCGAGGGGCGGCGACTGGTGAGTACG
CCAAAAATTTTGACTAGCGGAGGCTAGAAGGAGAGAGATGGGTGCGAGAGCGTCAGTATTAAGCGGGGGA
GAATTAGATCGCGATGGGAAAAAATTCGGTTAAGGCCAGGGGGAAAGAAAAAATATAAATTAAAACATAT
AGTATGGGCAAGCAGGGAGCTAGAACGATTCGCAGTTAATCCTGGCCTGTTAGAAACATCAGAAGGCTGT
AGACAAATACTGGGACAGCTACAACCATCCCTTCAGACAGGATCAGAAGAACTTAGATCATTATATAATA
CAGTAGCAACCCTCTATTGTGTGCATCAAAGGATAGAGATAAAAGACACCAAGGAAGCTTTAGACAAGAT
AGAGGAAGAGCAAAACAAAAGTAAGACCACCGCACAGCAAGCGGCCGCTGATCTTCAGACCTGGAGGAGG
AGATATGAGGGACAATTGGAGAAGTGAATTATATAAATATAAAGTAGTAAAAATTGAACCATTAGGAGTA
GCACCCACCAAGGCAAAGAGAAGAGTGGTGCAGAGAGAAAAAAGAGCAGTGGGAATAGGAGCTTTGTTCC
TTGGGTTCTTGGGAGCAGCAGGAAGCACTATGGGCGCAGCGTCAATGACGCTGACGGTACAGGCCAGACA
ATTATTGTCTGGTATAGTGCAGCAGCAGAACAATTTGCTGAGGGCTATTGAGGCGCAACAGCATCTGTTG
CAACTCACAGTCTGGGGCATCAAGCAGCTCCAGGCAAGAATCCTGGCTGTGGAAAGATACCTAAAGGATC
AACAGCTCCTGGGGATTTGGGGTTGCTCTGGAAAACTCATTTGCACCACTGCTGTGCCTTGGAATGCTAG
TTGGAGTAATAAATCTCTGGAACAGATTTGGAATCACACGACCTGGATGGAGTGGGACAGAGAAATTAAC
AATTACACAAGCTTAATACACTCCTTAATTGAAGAATCGCAAAACCAGCAAGAAAAGAATGAACAAGAAT
TATTGGAATTAGATAAATGGGCAAGTTTGTGGAATTGGTTTAACATAACAAATTGGCTGTGGTATATAAA
ATTATTCATAATGATAGTAGGAGGCTTGGTAGGTTTAAGAATAGTTTTTGCTGTACTTTCTATAGTGAAT
AGAGTTAGGCAGGGATATTCACCATTATCGTTTCAGACCCACCTCCCAACCCCGAGGGGACCCAGAGAGG
GCCTATTTCCCATGATTCCTTCATATTTGCATATACGATACAAGGCTGTTAGAGAGATAATTAGAATTAA
TTTGACTGTAAACACAAAGATATTAGTACAAAATACGTGACGTAGAAAGTAATAATTTCTTGGGTAGTTT
GCAGTTTTAAAATTATGTTTTAAAATGGACTATCATATGCTTACCGTAACTTGAAAGTATTTCGATTTCT
TGGCTTTATATATCTTGTGGAAAGGACGAAACACCGGACCTTCATTGAAGAAAAGCGTTTTAGAGCTAGA
AATAGCAAGTTAAAATAAGGCTAGTCCGTTATCAACTTGAAAAAGTGGCACCGAGTCGGTGCTTTTTTAA
GCTTGGCGTAACTAGATCTTGAGACAAATGGCAGTATTCATCCACAATTTTAAAAGAAAAGGGGGGATTG
GGGGGTACAGTGCAGGGGAAAGAATAGTAGACATAATAGCAACAGACATACAAACTAAAGAATTACAAAA
ACAAATTACAAAAATTCAAAATTTTCGGGTTTATTACAGGGACAGCAGAGATCCACTTTGGCGCCGGCTC
GAGGGGG
Features (pLannotate 1.2.2; 29 found; start..end, strand, type, name):
     14..80      +  CDS            small t antigen (fragment): SV40 (simian virus 40) small t antigen
    106..317     +  promoter       EF-1α core promoter: core promoter for human elongation factor EF-1α
    318..1256    +  intron         EF-1α intron A: intron upstream of the start codon of human EF-1α
   1278..1877    +  CDS            PuroR (fragment): puromycin N-acetyltransferase; pac from Streptomyces; confers resistance to puromycin
   1893..2481    +  misc_feature   WPRE: woodchuck hepatitis virus posttranscriptional regulatory element
   2532..2551    +  misc_feature   cPPT/CTS (fragment): central polypurine tract and central termination sequence of HIV-1
   2553..2786    +  LTR            3' LTR (ΔU3): self-inactivating 3' long terminal repeat (LTR) from HIV-1
   2864..2985    +  polyA_signal   SV40 poly(A) signal: SV40 polyadenylation signal
   3025..3160    +  rep_origin     SV40 ori: SV40 origin of replication
   3181..3199    -  promoter       T7 promoter: promoter for bacteriophage T7 RNA polymerase
   3207..3362    +  CDS            lacZα (fragment): LacZα fragment of β-galactosidase; lacZ fragment
   3367..3795    +  rep_origin     f1 ori (sequence partly withheld): f1 bacteriophage origin of replication; arrow indicates direction of (+) strand synthesis
   3848..3952    +  promoter       AmpR promoter: bla
   3953..4813    +  CDS            AmpR: β-lactamase; bla; confers resistance to ampicillin, carbenicillin, and related antibiotics
   4984..5572    +  rep_origin     ori: high-copy-number ColE1/pMB1/pBR322/pUC origin of replication
   5755..5847    +  CDS            lacI (fragment): lac repressor; lacI; The lac repressor binds to the lac operator to inhibit transcription in E. coli. This inhibition can be relieved by adding lactose or isopropyl-β-D-thiogalactopyranoside (IPTG).
   5860..5881    +  protein_bind   CAP binding site: CAP binding activates transcription in the presence of cAMP. E. coli catabolite activator protein
   5896..5926    +  promoter       lac promoter: promoter for the E. coli lac operon
   5934..5950    +  protein_bind   lac operator: The lac repressor binds to the lac operator to inhibit transcription in E. coli. This inhibition can be relieved by adding lactose or isopropyl-β-D-thiogalactopyranoside (IPTG). lac repressor encoded by lacI
   5995..6013    +  promoter       T3 promoter: promoter for bacteriophage T3 RNA polymerase
   6041..6267    +  promoter       RSV promoter: Rous sarcoma virus enhancer/promoter
   6268..6448    +  LTR            5' LTR (truncated): truncated 5' long terminal repeat (LTR) from HIV-1
   6495..6620    +  misc_feature   HIV-1 Ψ: packaging signal of human immunodeficiency virus type 1
   6604..6967    +  CDS            HIV-1 gag (fragment): gag protein from human immunodeficiency virus 1; gag
   7113..7346    +  misc_feature   RRE: The Rev response element (RRE) of HIV-1 allows for Rev-dependent mRNA export from the nucleus to the cytoplasm.
   7723..7749    +  CDS            Rev (fragment): human immunodeficiency virus 1 (HIV-1) Rev protein; rev; enhances nuclear export of unspliced and incompletely spliced viral mRNAs
   7753..7993    +  promoter       U6 promoter: RNA polymerase III promoter for human U6 snRNA
   8023..8098    +  misc_RNA       gRNA scaffold: guide RNA scaffold for the Streptococcus pyogenes CRISPR/Cas9 system
   8154..8271    +  misc_feature   cPPT/CTS: central polypurine tract and central termination sequence of HIV-1
