[The description below was written by a language model from this plasmid's Addgene catalogue record and pLannotate feature annotations shown in this document.]
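Description:
Non-targeting control gRNA (BRDN0001149469) is a third-generation lentiviral guide RNA plasmid built on the lentiGuide-Puro backbone, intended for CRISPR experiments in mammalian cells. It is propagated in E. coli as a high-copy plasmid through a ColE1/pUC-type origin with ampicillin selection (AmpR, β-lactamase). The 8,323 nt backbone also carries an f1 origin, an SV40 origin and poly(A) signal, and remnants of lac and phage promoter elements from the parental cloning vector.

The viral portion follows the usual self-inactivating HIV-1 design. An RSV promoter fused to a truncated 5' LTR drives Tat-independent transcription of the genomic RNA in packaging cells. It is followed by the Ψ packaging signal with a partial gag segment, the Rev response element for nuclear export, a cPPT/CTS to aid nuclear import, and a ΔU3 3' LTR that disables LTR promoter activity after integration. Two expression units lie between the LTRs. The human U6 RNA polymerase III promoter drives a guide fused to the Streptococcus pyogenes Cas9 gRNA scaffold. An EF-1α core promoter with its intron A drives puromycin N-acetyltransferase, stabilised by a downstream WPRE, so that transduced cells can be selected with puromycin.

The plasmid encodes no Cas9, so the nuclease must be supplied separately, for example from a Cas9-expressing cell line. The spacer is catalogued as a non-targeting control, with human listed as the species. The construct therefore serves as a negative control alongside gene-targeting guides in the same backbone, accounting for the effects of transduction, selection and guide expression in knockout or screening experiments.
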