Addgene plasmid #80257: non-targeting control gRNA (BRDN0001149469)
Purpose: 3rd generation lentiviral gRNA plasmid, non-targeting control gRNA
Depositing lab: John Doench & David Root. Depositing organization: Broad Institute. Publication: Optimized sgRNA design to maximize activity and minimize off-target effects of CRISPR-Cas9. Doench JG, Fusi N, Sullender M, Hegde M, Vaimberg EW, Donovan KF, Smith I, Tothova Z, Wilen C, Orchard R, Virgin HW, Listgarten J, Root DE. Nat Biotechnol. 2016 Jan 18. doi: 10.1038/nbt.3437. PubMed 26780180.
Backbone
  Vector backbone: lentiGuide-Puro
  Backbone manufacturer: Zhang Lab (Addgene plasmid # 52963)
  Vector type: Mammalian Expression, Lentiviral, CRISPR
  Selectable markers: Puromycin
Growth in bacteria
  Bacterial resistance: Ampicillin, 100 μg/mL
  Growth temperature: 37°C
  Growth strain: DH5alpha
  Copy number: High Copy
Gene/Insert
  Gene/Insert name: Non-targeting control gRNA
  gRNA/shRNA sequence: GACCTTCATTGAAGAAAAGC
  Species: H. sapiens (human)
  Promoter: hU6
  Cloning method: Unknown
  Sequencing primers: 5′ U6-F; 3′ pS2-R
Terms and licenses: Academic/Nonprofit Terms; Industry Terms: Not Available to Industry
How to cite: non-targeting control gRNA (BRDN0001149469) was a gift from John Doench & David Root (Addgene plasmid # 80257 ; http://n2t.net/addgene:80257 ; RRID:Addgene_80257)
