>Addgene plasmid #80257 | non-targeting control gRNA (BRDN0001149469) | depositor partial sequence | sequence record 150993 | Target Sequence
GACCTTCATTGAAGAAAAGC
