>Addgene plasmid #80257 | non-targeting control gRNA (BRDN0001149469) | addgene partial sequence | sequence record 189161 | hU6-F
AGAAAGTAATAATTTCTTGGGTAGTTTGCAGTTTTAAAATTATGTTTTAAAATGGACTATCATATGCTTA
CCGTAACTTGAAAGTATTTCGATTTCTTGGCTTTATATATCTTGTGGAAAGGACGAAACACCGGACCTTC
ATTGAAGAAAAGCGTTTTAGAGCTAGAAATAGCAAGTTAAAATAAGGCTAGTCCGTTATCAACTTGAAAA
AGTGGCACCGAGTCGGTGCTTTTTTAAGCTTGGCGTAACTAGATCTTGAGACAAATGGCAGTATTCATCC
ACAATTTTAAAAGAAAAGGGGGGATTGGGGGGTACAGTGCAGGGGAAAGAATAGTAGACATAATAGCAAC
AGACATACAAACTAAAGAATTACAAAAACAAATTACAAAAATTCAAAATTTTCGGGTTTATTACAGGGAC
AGCAGAGATCCACTTTGGCGCCGGCTCGAGGGGGCCCGGGTGCAAAGATGGATAAAGTTTTAAACAGAGA
GGAATCTTTGCAGCTAATGGACCTTCTAGGTCTTGAAAGGAGTGGGAATTGGCTCCGGTGCCCGTCAGTG
GGCAGAGCGC
